Addgene plasmid #60891: YFP(159-238)Stop in pcDNA1/amp
Purpose: This vector attaches YFP(159-238) to the C-terminus of a protein.
Depositing lab: Catherine Berlot. Depositing organization: Geisinger Health Center.
Backbone
  Vector backbone: pcDNA1/amp
  Backbone manufacturer: Invitrogen
  Backbone size w/o insert (bp): 4800
  Total vector size (bp): 5011
  Modifications to backbone: A BglII site was introduced into the polylinker 3' to the BamHI site.
  Vector type: Mammalian Expression
Growth in bacteria
  Bacterial resistance: Ampicillin, 100 μg/mL
  Growth temperature: 37°C
  Growth strain: DH10B
  Copy number: High Copy
Gene/Insert
  Gene/Insert name: YFP(159-238)Stop
  Species: Aequorea victoria
  Insert size (bp): 302
  Promoter: CMV
  Cloning method: Restriction Enzyme; 5′ cloning site BamHI (not destroyed); 3′ cloning site BglII (not destroyed)
  Sequencing primers: 5′ T7; 3′ SP6
Resource information
  A portion of this plasmid was derived from a plasmid made by: YFP(159-238)Stop insert was amplified by PCR from EYFP (Clontech).
Terms and licenses: Academic/Nonprofit Terms; Industry Terms: Not Available to Industry
How to cite: YFP(159-238)Stop in pcDNA1/amp was a gift from Catherine Berlot (Addgene plasmid # 60891 ; http://n2t.net/addgene:60891 ; RRID:Addgene_60891)
