[The description below was written by a language model from this plasmid's Addgene catalogue record and pLannotate feature annotations shown in this document.]
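Description:
YFP(159-238)Stop in pcDNA1/amp is a 5,011 bp mammalian expression plasmid designed as a recipient vector for building fusions in which the C-terminal fragment of yellow fluorescent protein (residues 159-238, followed by a stop codon) is attached to the C-terminus of a protein of interest. The backbone is Invitrogen's pcDNA1/amp, modified by introducing a BglII site into the polylinker just 3' of the BamHI site. The roughly 300 bp fragment, PCR-amplified from EYFP (Aequorea victoria origin), sits between these two sites, both of which remain intact. The plasmid is maintained in E. coli through a high-copy ColE1/pUC-type origin and ampicillin selection (β-lactamase with its own promoter), and an f1 origin is also present.

Expression in mammalian cells is driven by the CMV immediate-early enhancer and promoter. Downstream of the insert lie the SV40 small t intron and the SV40 polyadenylation signal. T7 and SP6 promoters flank the cloning region and serve as sequencing primer sites. The automated annotation labels the insert as a C-terminal Venus fragment of the kind used for bimolecular fluorescence complementation. This fits the likely application: pairing with a partner protein carrying the complementary N-terminal YFP fragment so that fluorescence is reconstituted when the two proteins associate, although the record itself states only the tagging function. An SV40 origin would allow episomal replication in cells expressing large T antigen. The short hits to T antigen, polyomavirus capsid proteins, an HIV-1 LTR and M13 gene IV appear to be fragmentary backbone remnants rather than functional coding units.
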