Features (pLannotate 1.2.2; 20 found; start..end, strand, type, name):
      2..570     +  rep_origin     ori: high-copy-number ColE1/pMB1/pBR322/pUC origin of replication
    603..1061    -  rep_origin     f1 ori (sequence partly withheld): f1 bacteriophage origin of replication; arrow indicates direction of (+) strand synthesis
   1049..1170    -  CDS            M13 gene IV (fragment) (sequence partly withheld): pIV; IV; phage assembly
   1272..1376    +  promoter       AmpR promoter: bla
   1377..2237    +  CDS            AmpR: β-lactamase; bla; confers resistance to ampicillin, carbenicillin, and related antibiotics
   2310..2689    +  enhancer       CMV enhancer: human cytomegalovirus immediate early enhancer
   2690..2893    +  promoter       CMV promoter: human cytomegalovirus (CMV) immediate early promoter
   2889..2922    +  LTR            5' LTR (truncated) (fragment): truncated 5' long terminal repeat (LTR) from HIV-1
   2938..2956    +  promoter       T7 promoter: promoter for bacteriophage T7 RNA polymerase
   2988..3230    +  CDS            VC155: C-terminal fragment of mVenus for use in bimolecular fluorescence complementation (BiFC) (Kodama and Hu, 2010)
   3283..3301    -  promoter       SP6 promoter: promoter for bacteriophage SP6 RNA polymerase
   3309..3383    +  CDS            small t antigen (fragment): SV40 (simian virus 40) small t antigen
   3385..3450    +  intron         small t intron: SV40 (simian virus 40) small t antigen intron
   3580..3600    +  CDS            SV40 NLS: nuclear localization signal of SV40 (simian virus 40) large T antigen
   3607..3741    +  CDS            LT_POVHA (fragment): Protein inferred from homology: Swiss-Prot protein existence level 3. Isoform large T antigen is a key early protein essential for both driving viral replication and inducing cellular transformation. Plays a role in viral genome replication by driving entry of quiescent cells into the cell cycle and by autoregulating the synthesis of viral early mRNA. Displays highly oncogenic activities by corrupting the host cellular checkpoint mechanisms that guard cell division and the transcription, replication, and repair of DNA. Participates in the modulation of cellular gene expression preceeding viral
   3766..3849    +  CDS            large T antigen (fragment): large T antigen from SV40 (simian virus 40)
   3872..4006    +  polyA_signal   SV40 poly(A) signal: SV40 polyadenylation signal
   4007..4375    -  CDS            VP2_POVMA (fragment): Experimental evidence at protein level: Swiss-Prot protein existence level 1. [Isoform VP3]: structural protein that resides within the core of the capsid surrounded by 72 VP1 pentamers. Following virus endocytosis and trafficking to the endoplasmic reticulum, VP2 and VP3 form oligomers and integrate into the endoplasmic reticulum membrane. Heterooligomer VP2-VP3 may create a viroporin for transporting the viral genome across the endoplasmic reticulum membrane to the cytoplasm. Nuclear entry of the viral DNA involves the selective exposure and importin recognition of VP2 or Vp3 nuclear localiz
   4743..4841    -  CDS            VP1_POVMP (fragment): Experimental evidence at protein level: Swiss-Prot protein existence level 1. Forms an icosahedral capsid with a T=7 symmetry and a 40 nm diameter. The capsid is composed of 72 pentamers linked to each other by disulfide bonds and associated with VP2 or VP3 proteins. Interacts with terminal alpha(2,3)-linked sialic acids on the cell surface to provide virion attachment to target cell. This attachment induces virion internalization predominantly through caveolin-mediated endocytosis. Once attached, the virion is internalized by caveolin- mediated endocytosis and traffics to the endoplasmic reti
   4852..4987    +  rep_origin     SV40 ori: SV40 origin of replication
>Addgene plasmid #60891 | YFP(159-238)Stop in pcDNA1/amp | depositor full sequence | sequence record 112575 | YFP(159-238)Stop in pcDNA1/amp sequence 5011 bps
GGCGTAATCTGCTGCTTGCAAACAAAAAAACCACCGCTACCAGCGGTGGTTTGTTTGCCGGATCAAGAGC
TACCAACTCTTTTTCCGAAGGTAACTGGCTTCAGCAGAGCGCAGATACCAAATACTGTCCTTCTAGTGTA
GCCGTAGTTAGGCCACCACTTCAAGAACTCTGTAGCACCGCCTACATACCTCGCTCTGCTAATCCTGTTA
CCAGTGGCTGCTGCCAGTGGCGATAAGTCGTGTCTTACCGGGTTGGACTCAAGACGATAGTTACCGGATA
AGGCGCAGCGGTCGGGCTGAACGGGGGGTTCGTGCACACAGCCCAGCTTGGAGCGAACGACCTACACCGA
ACTGAGATACCTACAGCGTGAGCATTGAGAAAGCGCCACGCTTCCCGAAGGGAGAAAGGCGGACAGGTAT
CCGGTAAGCGGCAGGGTCGGAACAGGAGAGCGCACGAGGGAGCTTCCAGGGGGAAACGCCTGGTATCTTT
ATAGTCCTGTCGGGTTTCGCCACCTCTGACTTGAGCGTCGATTTTTGTGATGCTCGTCAGGGGGGCGGAG
CCTATGGAAAAACGCCAGCAACGCAAGCTAGCTTCTAGCTAGAAATTGTAAACGTTAATATTTTGTTAAA
ATTCGCGTTAAATTTTTGTTAAATCAGCTCATTTTTTAACCAATAGGCCGAAATCGGCAAAATCCCTTAT
AAATCAAAAGAATAGCCCGAGATAGGGT
[37 nt withheld, positions 729-765]
AAAGAACGTGGACTCCAACGTCAAAGGGCGAAAAACCGTCTATCAGGGCGATGGCC
[115 nt withheld, positions 822-936]
G
[144 nt withheld, positions 938-1081]
ACCGTATAACGTGCTTTCCTCGTTG
[64 nt withheld, positions 1107-1170]
CTGGATTACCAAAGGGCCTCGTGATACGCCTATTTTTATAGGTTAATGTCATGATAATAATGGTTTCTTA
GACGTCAGGTGGCACTTTTCGGGGAAATGTGCGCGGAACCCCTATTTGTTTATTTTTCTAAATACATTCA
AATATGTATCCGCTCATGAGACAATAACCCTGATAAATGCTTCAATAATATTGAAAAAGGAAGAGTATGA
GTATTCAACATTTCCGTGTCGCCCTTATTCCCTTTTTTGCGGCATTTTGCCTTCCTGTTTTTGCTCACCC
AGAAACGCTGGTGAAAGTAAAAGATGCTGAAGATCAGTTGGGTGCACGAGTGGGTTACATCGAACTGGAT
CTCAACAGCGGTAAGATCCTTGAGAGTTTTCGCCCCGAAGAACGTTTTCCAATGATGAGCACTTTTAAAG
TTCTGCTATGTGGCGCGGTATTATCCCGTGTTGACGCCGGGCAAGAGCAACTCGGTCGCCGCATACACTA
TTCTCAGAATGACTTGGTTGAGTACTCACCAGTCACAGAAAAGCATCTTACGGATGGCATGACAGTAAGA
GAATTATGCAGTGCTGCCATAACCATGAGTGATAACACTGCGGCCAACTTACTTCTGACAACGATCGGAG
GACCGAAGGAGCTAACCGCTTTTTTGCACAACATGGGGGATCATGTAACTCGCCTTGATCGTTGGGAACC
GGAGCTGAATGAAGCCATACCAAACGACGAGCGTGACACCACGATGCCTGCAGCAATGGCAACAACGTTG
CGCAAACTATTAACTGGCGAACTACTTACTCTAGCTTCCCGGCAACAATTAATAGACTGGATGGAGGCGG
ATAAAGTTGCAGGACCACTTCTGCGCTCGGCCCTTCCGGCTGGCTGGTTTATTGCTGATAAATCTGGAGC
CGGTGAGCGTGGGTCTCGCGGTATCATTGCAGCACTGGGGCCAGATGGTAAGCCCTCCCGTATCGTAGTT
ATCTACACGACGGGGAGTCAGGCAACTATGGATGAACGAAATAGACAGATCGCTGAGATAGGTGCCTCAC
TGATTAAGCATTGGTAACTGTCAGACCAAGTTTACTCATATATACTTTAGATTGATTTAAAACTTCATTT
TTAATTTCTCTAGCGCGTTGACATTGATTATTGACTAGTTATTAATAGTAATCAATTACGGGGTCATTAG
TTCATAGCCCATATATGGAGTTCCGCGTTACATAACTTACGGTAAATGGCCCGCCTGGCTGACCGCCCAA
CGACCCCCGCCCATTGACGTCAATAATGACGTATGTTCCCATAGTAACGCCAATAGGGACTTTCCATTGA
CGTCAATGGGTGGACTATTTACGGTAAACTGCCCACTTGGCAGTACATCAAGTGTATCATATGCCAAGTA
CGCCCCCTATTGACGTCAATGACGGTAAATGGCCCGCCTGGCATTATGCCCAGTACATGACCTTATGGGA
CTTTCCTACTTGGCAGTACATCTACGTATTAGTCATCGCTATTACCATGGTGATGCGGTTTTGGCAGTAC
ATCAATGGGCGTGGATAGCGGTTTGACTCACGGGGATTTCCAAGTCTCCACCCCATTGACGTCAATGGGA
GTTTGTTTTGGCACCAAAATCAACGGGACTTTCCAAAATGTCGTAACAACTCCGCCCCATTGACGCAAAT
GGGCGGTAGGCGTGTACGGTGGGAGGTCTATATAAGCAGAGCTCTCTGGCTAACTAGAGAACCCACTGCT
TACTGGCTTATCGAAATTAATACGACTCACTATAGGGAGACCCAAGCTTGGTACCGAGCTCGGATCCAAG
AACGGCATCAAGGTGAACTTCAAGATCCGCCACAACATCGAGGACGGCAGCGTGCAGCTCGCCGACCACT
ACCAGCAGAACACCCCCATCGGCGACGGCCCCGTGCTGCTGCCCGACAACCACTACCTGAGCTACCAGTC
CGCCCTGAGCAAAGACCCCAACGAGAAGCGCGATCACATGGTCCTGCTGGAGTTCGTGACCGCCGCCGGG
ATCACTCTCGGCATGGACGAGCTGTACAAGTAAAGATCTATCACACTGGCGGCCGCTCGAGCATGCATCT
AGAGGGCCCTATTCTATAGTGTCACCTAAATGCTAGAGGATCTTTGTGAAGGAACCTTACTTCTGTGGTG
TGACATAATTGGACAAACTACCTACAGAGATTTAAAGCTCTAAGGTAAATATAAAATTTTTAAGTGTATA
ATGTGTTAAACTACTGATTCTAATTGTTTGTGTATTTTAGATTCCAACCTATGGAACTGATGAATGGGAG
CAGTGGTGGAATGCCTTTAATGAGGAAAACCTGTTTTGCTCAGAAGAAATGCCATCTAGTGATGATGAGG
CTACTGCTGACTCTCAACATTCTACTCCTCCAAAAAAGAAGAGAAAGGTAGAAGACCCCAAGGACTTTCC
TTCAGAATTGCTAAGTTTTTTGAGTCATGCTGTGTTTAGTAATAGAACTCTTGCTTGCTTTGCTATTTAC
ACCACAAAGGAAAAAGCTGCACTGCTATACAAGAAAATTATGGAAAAATATTTGATGTATAGTGCCTTGA
CTAGAGATCATAATCAGCCATACCACATTTGTAGAGGTTTTACTTGCTTTAAAAAACCTCCCACACCTCC
CCCTGAACCTGAAACATAAAATGAATGCAATTGTTGTTGTTAACTTGTTTATTGCAGCTTATAATGGTTA
CAAATAAAGCAATAGCATCACAAATTTCACAAATAAAGCATTTTTTTCACTGCATTCTAGTTGTGGTTTG
TCCAAACTCATCAATGTATCTTATCATGTCTGGATCATCCCGCCATGGTATCAACGCCATATTTCTATTT
ACAGTAGGGACCTCTTCGTTGTGTAGGTACCGCTGTATTCCTAGGGAAATAGTAGAGGCACCTTGAACTG
TCTGCATCAGCCATATAGCCCCCGCTGTTCGACTTACAAACACAGGCACAGTACTGACAAACCCATACAC
CTCCTCTGAAATACCCATAGTTGCTAGGGCTGTCTCCGAACTCATTACACCCTCCAAAGTCAGAGCTGTA
ATTTCGCCATCAAGGGCAGCGAGGGCTTCTCCAGATAAAATAGCTTCTGCCGAGAGTCCCGTAAGGGTAG
ACACTTCAGCTAATCCCTCGATGAGGTCTACTAGAATAGTCAGTGCGGCTCCCATTTTGAAAATTCACTT
ACTTGATCAGCTTCAGAAGATGGCGGAGGGCCTCCAACACAGTAATTTTCCTCCCGACTCTTAAAATAGA
AAATGTCAAGTCAGTTAAGCAGGAAGTGGACTAACTGACGCAGCTGGCCGTGCGACATCCTCTTTTAATT
AGTTGCTAGGCAACGCCCTCCAGAGGGCGTGTGGTTTTGCAAGAGGAAGCAAAAGCCTCTCCACCCAGGC
CTAGAATGTTTCCACCCAATCATTACTATGACAACAGCTGTTTTTTTTAGTATTAAGCAGAGGCCGGGGA
CCCCTGGGCCCGCTTACTCTGGAGAAAAAGAAGAGAGGCATTGTAGAGGCTTCCAGAGGCAACTTGTCAA
AACAGGACTGCTTCTATTTCTGTCACACTGTCTGGCCCTGTCACAAGGTCCAGCACCTCCATACCCCCTT
TAATAAGCAGTTTGGGAACGGGTGCGGGTCTTACTCCGCCCATCCCGCCCCTAACTCCGCCCAGTTCCGC
CCATTCTCCGCCCCATGGCTGACTAATTTTTTTTATTTATGCAGAGGCCGAGGCCGCCTCGGCCTCTGAG
CTATTCCAGAAGTAGTGAGGAGGCTTTTTTGGAGGCCTAGGCTTTTGCAAAAAGCTAATTC
