>Addgene plasmid #60891 | YFP(159-238)Stop in pcDNA1/amp | addgene partial sequence | sequence record 119344 | pCDHblast-5 5'-AAATGGGCGGTAGGCGTGT-3'
CTCTCTGGCTAACTAGAGAACCCACTGCTTACTGGCTTATCGAAATTAATACGACTCACTATAGGGAGAC
CCAAGCTTGGTACCGAGCTCGGATCCAAGAACGGCATCAAGGTGAACTTCAAGATCCGCCACAACATCGA
GGACGGCAGCGTGCAGCTCGCCGACCACTACCAGCAGAACACCCCCATCGGCGACGGCCCCGTGCTGCTG
CCCGACAACCACTACCTGAGCTACCAGTCCGCCCTGAGCAAAGACCCCAACGAGAAGCGCGATCACATGG
TCCTGCTGGAGTTCGTGACCGCCGCCGGGATCACTCTCGGCATGGACGAGCTGTACAAGTAAAGATCTAT
CACACTGGCGGCCGCTCGAGCATGCATCTAGAGGGCCCTATTCTATAGTGTCACCTAAATGCTAGAGGAT
CTTTGTGAAGGAACCTTACTTCTGTGGTGTGACATAATTGGACAAACTACCTACAGAGATTTAAAGCTCT
AAGGTAAATATAAAATTTTTAAGTGTATAATGTGTTAAACTACTGATTCTAATTGTTTGTGTATTTTAGA
TTCCAACCTATGGAACTGATGAATGGG
