>Addgene plasmid #60891 | YFP(159-238)Stop in pcDNA1/amp | addgene partial sequence | sequence record 119345 | SP6 5'-ATTTAGGTGACACTATAG-3'
AGCGGCCGCCAGTGTGATAGATCTTTACTTGTACAGCTCGTCCATGCCGAGAGTGATCCCGGCGGCGGTC
ACGAACTCCAGCAGGACCATGTGATCGCGCTTCTCGTTGGGGTCTTTGCTCAGGGCGGACTGGTAGCTCA
GGTAGTGGTTGTCGGGCAGCAGCACGGGGCCGTCGCCGATGGGGGTGTTCTGCTGGTAGTGGTCGGCGAG
CTGCACGCTGCCGTCCTCGATGTTGTGGCGGATCTTGAAGTTCACCTTGATGCCGTTCTTGGATCCGAGC
TCGGTACCAAGCTTGGGTCTCCCTATAGTGAGTCGTATTAATTTCGATAAGCCAGTAAGCAGTGGGTTCT
CTAGTTAGCCAGAGAGCTCTGCTTATATAGACCTCCCACCGTACACGCCTACCGCCCATTTGCGTCAATG
GGGCGGAGTTGTTACGACATTTTGGAAAGTCCCGTTGATTTTGGTGCCAAAACAAACTCCCATTGACGTC
AATGGGGTGGAGACTTGGAAATCCCCGTGAGTCAAACCGCTATCCACGCCCATTGATGTACTGCCAAAAC
CGCATCACCATGGTAATAGCGATGACTAATACGTAGATGTACTGCCAAGTAGGAAAGTCCCATAAGGTCA
TGTACTGGGCATAATGCCAGGCGGGCCATTTACCGTCATTGACGTCAATAGGGGGCGTACTT
